>Addgene plasmid #25031 | pT7-EGFP-C1-HsDCP2 | addgene full sequence | sequence record 228186 | Addgene NGS Result
CATGTTCTTTCCTGCGTTATCCCCTGATTCTGTGGATAACCGTATTACCGCCATGCATTAGTTATTAATA
GTAATCAATTACGGGGTCATTAGTTCATAGCCCATATATGGAGTTCCGCGTTACATAACTTACGGTAAAT
GGCCCGCCTGGCTGACCGCCCAACGACCCCCGCCCATTGACGTCAATAATGACGTATGTTCCCATAGTAA
CGCCAATAGGGACTTTCCATTGACGTCAATGGGTGGAGTATTTACGGTAAACTGCCCACTTGGCAGTACA
TCAAGTGTATCATATGCCAAGTACGCCCCCTATTGACGTCAATGACGGTAAATGGCCCGCCTGGCATTAT
GCCCAGTACATGACCTTATGGGACTTTCCTACTTGGCAGTACATCTACGTATTAGTCATCGCTATTACCA
TGGTGATGCGGTTTTGGCAGTACATCAATGGGCGTGGATAGCGGTTTGACTCACGGGGATTTCCAAGTCT
CCACCCCATTGACGTCAATGGGAGTTTGTTTTGGCACCAAAATCAACGGGACTTTCCAAAATGTCGTAAC
AACTCCGCCCCATTGACGCAAATGGGCGGTAGGCGTGTACGGTGGGAGGTCTATATAAGCAGAGCTCTCT
GGCTAACTAGAGAACCCACTGCTTACTGGCTTATCGAAATTAATACGACTCACTATAGGGAGACCCAAGC
TCTAGCGCTACCGGTCGCCACCATGGTGAGCAAGGGCGAGGAGCTGTTCACCGGGGTGGTGCCCATCCTG
GTCGAGCTGGACGGCGACGTAAACGGCCACAAGTTCAGCGTGTCCGGCGAGGGCGAGGGCGATGCCACCT
ACGGCAAGCTGACCCTGAAGTTCATCTGCACCACCGGCAAGCTGCCCGTGCCCTGGCCCACCCTCGTGAC
CACCCTGACCTACGGCGTGCAGTGCTTCAGCCGCTACCCCGACCACATGAAGCAGCACGACTTCTTCAAG
TCCGCCATGCCCGAAGGCTACGTCCAGGAGCGCACCATCTTCTTCAAGGACGACGGCAACTACAAGACCC
GCGCCGAGGTGAAGTTCGAGGGCGACACCCTGGTGAACCGCATCGAGCTGAAGGGCATCGACTTCAAGGA
GGACGGCAACATCCTGGGGCACAAGCTGGAGTACAACTACAACAGCCACAACGTCTATATCATGGCCGAC
AAGCAGAAGAACGGCATCAAGGTGAACTTCAAGATCCGCCACAACATCGAGGACGGCAGCGTGCAGCTCG
CCGACCACTACCAGCAGAACACCCCCATCGGCGACGGCCCCGTGCTGCTGCCCGACAACCACTACCTGAG
CACCCAGTCCGCCCTGAGCAAAGACCCCAACGAGAAGCGCGATCACATGGTCCTGCTGGAGTTCGTGACC
GCCGCCGGGATCACTCTCGGCATGGACGAGCTGTACAAGTCCGGACTCAGATCTATGGAGACCAAACGGG
TGGAGATTCCCGGCAGCGTCCTGGACGATCTCTGCAGCCGATTTATTTTGCATATTCCCAGCGAGGAAAG
AGACAATGCAATCCGAGTGTGTTTTCAGATTGAACTTGCCCATTGGTTTTACTTGGATTTCTACATGCAG
AACACACCAGGATTACCTCAGTGTGGGATAAGAGACTTTGCTAAAGCTGTCTTCAGTCATTGTCCGTTTT
TGCTGCCTCAAGGTGAAGATGTGGAAAAAGTTTTGGATGAATGGAAGGAATATAAAATG
[447 nt withheld, positions 1740-2186]
GATTCCTCAGACAGTGACAATGGATTTTCCTCAACTGGTAGCACGCCGGCTAAACCCACTGTGGAAAAAT
TGAGTCGAACCAAATTCCGCCACAGTCAGCAGTTATTTCCTGACGGTTCTCCTGGTGACCAGTGGGTAAA
GCACAGGCAACCACTGCAGCAAAAGCCATATAATAATCATTCTGAAATGTCTGACCTTTTAAAAGGAAAG
AATCAAAGTATGAGGGGAAATGGCAGAAAACAGTATCAAGATTCACCTAATCAAAAGAAAAGAACAAATG
GGCTTCAGCCAGCAAAGCAGCAGAATTCTTTGATGAAGTGTGAAAAGAAACTTCATCCACGGAAACTTCA
GGATAATTTTGAAACAGATGCTGTATATGACTTGCCTAGCTCCAGTGAAGACCAGTTGCTAGAACATGCC
GAGGGACAGCCCGTGGCATGTAATGGACATTGCAAGTTCCCCTTTTCATCCAGAGCCTTTTTGAGTTTCA
AGTTTGACCATAATGCTATAATGAAAATCTTGGACCTTTGAGGATCCACCGGATCTAGATAACTGATCAT
AATCAGCCATACCACATTTGTAGAGGTTTTACTTGCTTTAAAAAACCTCCCACACCTCCCCCTGAACCTG
AAACATAAAATGAATGCAATTGTTGTTGTTAACTTGTTTATTGCAGCTTATAATGGTTACAAATAAAGCA
ATAGCATCACAAATTTCACAAATAAAGCATTTTTTTCACTGCATTCTAGTTGTGGTTTGTCCAAACTCAT
CAATGTATCTTAACGCGTAAATTGTAAGCGTTAATATTTTGTTAAAATTCGCGTTAAATTTTTGTTAAAT
CAGCTCATTTTTTAACCAATAGGCCGAAATCGGCAAAATCCCTTATAAATCAAAAGAATAGACCGAGATA
GGGT
[37 nt withheld, positions 3101-3137]
AAAGAACGTGGACTCCAACGTCAAAGG
[49 nt withheld, positions 3165-3213]
T
[91 nt withheld, positions 3215-3305]
G
[124 nt withheld, positions 3307-3430]
CAGGTGGCACTTTTCGGGGAAATGTGCGCGGAACCCCTATTTGTTTATTTTTCTAAATACATTCAAATAT
GTATCCGCTCATGAGACAATAACCCTGATAAATGCTTCAATAATATTGAAAAAGGAAGAGTCCTGAGGCG
GAAAGAACCAGCTGTGGAATGTGTGTCAGTTAGGGTGTGGAAAGTCCCCAGGCTCCCCAGCAGGCAGAAG
TATGCAAAGCATGCATCTCAATTAGTCAGCAACCAGGTGTGGAAAGTCCCCAGGCTCCCCAGCAGGCAGA
AGTATGCAAAGCATGCATCTCAATTAGTCAGCAACCATAGTCCCGCCCCTAACTCCGCCCATCCCGCCCC
TAACTCCGCCCAGTTCCGCCCATTCTCCGCCCCATGGCTGACTAATTTTTTTTATTTATGCAGAGGCCGA
GGCCGCCTCGGCCTCTGAGCTATTCCAGAAGTAGTGAGGAGGCTTTTTTGGAGGCCTAGGCTTTTGCAAA
GATCGATCAAGAGACAGGATGAGGATCGTTTCGCATGATTGAACAAGATGGATTGCACGCAGGTTCTCCG
GCCGCTTGGGTGGAGAGGCTATTCGGCTATGACTGGGCACAACAGACAATCGGCTGCTCTGATGCCGCCG
TGTTCCGGCTGTCAGCGCAGGGGCGCCCGGTTCTTTTTGTCAAGACCGACCTGTCCGGTGCCCTGAATGA
ACTGCAAGACGAGGCAGCGCGGCTATCGTGGCTGGCCACGACGGGCGTTCCTTGCGCAGCTGTGCTCGAC
GTTGTCACTGAAGCGGGAAGGGACTGGCTGCTATTGGGCGAAGTGCCGGGGCAGGATCTCCTGTCATCTC
ACCTTGCTCCTGCCGAGAAAGTATCCATCATGGCTGATGCAATGCGGCGGCTGCATACGCTTGATCCGGC
TACCTGCCCATTCGACCACCAAGCGAAACATCGCATCGAGCGAGCACGTACTCGGATGGAAGCCGGTCTT
GTCGATCAGGATGATCTGGACGAAGAGCATCAGGGGCTCGCGCCAGCCGAACTGTTCGCCAGGCTCAAGG
CGAGCATGCCCGACGGCGAGGATCTCGTCGTGACCCATGGCGATGCCTGCTTGCCGAATATCATGGTGGA
AAATGGCCGCTTTTCTGGATTCATCGACTGTGGCCGGCTGGGTGTGGCGGACCGCTATCAGGACATAGCG
TTGGCTACCCGTGATATTGCTGAAGAGCTTGGCGGCGAATGGGCTGACCGCTTCCTCGTGCTTTACGGTA
TCGCCGCTCCCGATTCGCAGCGCATCGCCTTCTATCGCCTTCTTGACGAGTTCTTCTGAGCGGGACTCTG
GGGTTCGAAATGACCGACCAAGCGACGCCCAACCTGCCATCACGAGATTTCGATTCCACCGCCGCCTTCT
ATGAAAGGTTGGGCTTCGGAATCGTTTTCCGGGACGCCGGCTGGATGATCCTCCAGCGCGGGGATCTCAT
GCTGGAGTTCTTCGCCCACCCTAGGGGGAGGCTAACTGAAACACGGAAGGAGACAATACCGGAAGGAACC
CGCGCTATGACGGCAATAAAAAGACAGAATAAAACGCACGGTGTTGGGTCGTTTGTTCATAAACGCGGGG
TTCGGTCCCAGGGCTGGCACTCTGTCGATACCCCACCGAGACCCCATTGGGGCCAATACGCCCGCGTTTC
TTCCTTTTCCCCACCCCACCCCCCAAGTTCGGGTGAAGGCCCAGGGCTCGCAGCCAACGTCGGGGCGGCA
GGCCCTGCCATAGCCTCAGGTTACTCATATATACTTTAGATTGATTTAAAACTTCATTTTTAATTTAAAA
GGATCTAGGTGAAGATCCTTTTTGATAATCTCATGACCAAAATCCCTTAACGTGAGTTTTCGTTCCACTG
AGCGTCAGACCCCGTAGAAAAGATCAAAGGATCTTCTTGAGATCCTTTTTTTCTGCGCGTAATCTGCTGC
TTGCAAACAAAAAAACCACCGCTACCAGCGGTGGTTTGTTTGCCGGATCAAGAGCTACCAACTCTTTTTC
CGAAGGTAACTGGCTTCAGCAGAGCGCAGATACCAAATACTGTTCTTCTAGTGTAGCCGTAGTTAGGCCA
CCACTTCAAGAACTCTGTAGCACCGCCTACATACCTCGCTCTGCTAATCCTGTTACCAGTGGCTGCTGCC
AGTGGCGATAAGTCGTGTCTTACCGGGTTGGACTCAAGACGATAGTTACCGGATAAGGCGCAGCGGTCGG
GCTGAACGGGGGGTTCGTGCACACAGCCCAGCTTGGAGCGAACGACCTACACCGAACTGAGATACCTACA
GCGTGAGCTATGAGAAAGCGCCACGCTTCCCGAAGGGAGAAAGGCGGACAGGTATCCGGTAAGCGGCAGG
GTCGGAACAGGAGAGCGCACGAGGGAGCTTCCAGGGGGAAACGCCTGGTATCTTTATAGTCCTGTCGGGT
TTCGCCACCTCTGACTTGAGCGTCGATTTTTGTGATGCTCGTCAGGGGGGCGGAGCCTATGGAAAAACGC
CAGCAACGCGGCCTTTTTACGGTTCCTGGCCTTTTGCTGGCCTTTTGCTCA
Features (pLannotate 1.2.2; 17 found; start..end, strand, type, name):
      1..51      +  rep_origin     RSF ori (fragment): Plasmids containing the RSF 1030 origin of replication can be propagated in E. coli cells that contain additional plasmids with compatible origins.
    119..422     +  enhancer       CMV enhancer: human cytomegalovirus immediate early enhancer
    423..626     +  promoter       CMV promoter: human cytomegalovirus (CMV) immediate early promoter
    622..655     +  LTR            5' LTR (truncated) (fragment): truncated 5' long terminal repeat (LTR) from HIV-1
    671..689     +  promoter       T7 promoter: promoter for bacteriophage T7 RNA polymerase
    723..1439    +  CDS            EGFP: EGFP is a basic (constitutively fluorescent) green fluorescent protein published in 1996, derived from Aequorea victoria. It is reported to be a rapidly-maturing weak dimer with moderate acid sensitivity.
   1455..2714    +  CDS            DCP2 (sequence partly withheld): DCP2_HUMAN - Also known as NUDT20. Experimental evidence at protein level: Swiss-Prot protein existence level 1. Decapping metalloenzyme that catalyzes the cleavage of the cap structure on mRNAs (PubMed:12417715, PubMed:12218187, PubMed:12923261, PubMed:21070968, PubMed:28002401). Removes the 7- methyl guanine cap structure from mRNA molecules, yielding a 5'- phosphorylated mRNA fragment and 7m-GDP (PubMed:12486012, PubMed:12923261, PubMed:21070968, PubMed:28002401). Necessary for the degradation of mRNAs, both in normal mRNA turnover and in nonsense- mediated mRNA decay (PubMed:14527413). Pla
   2740..2824    +  CDS            large T antigen (fragment): large T antigen from SV40 (simian virus 40)
   2847..2968    +  polyA_signal   SV40 poly(A) signal: SV40 polyadenylation signal
   3002..3430    -  rep_origin     f1 ori (sequence partly withheld): f1 bacteriophage origin of replication; arrow indicates direction of (+) strand synthesis
   3457..3561    +  promoter       AmpR promoter: bla
   3563..3920    +  promoter       SV40 promoter: SV40 enhancer and early promoter
   3955..4749    +  CDS            NeoR/KanR: aminoglycoside phosphotransferase from Tn5; aph(3')-II (or nptII); confers resistance to neomycin, kanamycin, and G418 (Geneticin®)
   4770..4922    +  CDS            ble (fragment): BLE_KLEPN - Experimental evidence at protein level: Swiss-Prot protein existence level 1. Binding protein with a strong affinity to the bleomycin family of antibiotics. Binds to CL990; an antimitotic-antibiotic compound. From Klebsiella pneumoniae.
   4981..5028    +  polyA_signal   HSV TK poly(A) signal: herpes simplex virus thymidine kinase polyadenylation signal (Cole and Stacy, 1985)
   5119..5135    -  polyA_signal   bGH poly(A) signal (fragment): bovine growth hormone polyadenylation signal
   5357..5945    +  rep_origin     ori: high-copy-number ColE1/pMB1/pBR322/pUC origin of replication
