[The description below was written by a language model from this plasmid's Addgene catalogue record and pLannotate feature annotations shown in this document.]
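Description:
pT7-EGFP-C1-HsDCP2 is a mammalian expression plasmid built on the Clontech pEGFP-C1 backbone, modified, as its name and feature table indicate, by insertion of a bacteriophage T7 promoter between the CMV promoter and the EGFP start. It carries the human DCP2 (NUDT20) coding sequence, about 1.26 kb, cloned between BglII and BamHI sites downstream of and in frame with EGFP, so the product is an N-terminally EGFP-tagged DCP2 fusion. In mammalian cells, transcription is driven by the human cytomegalovirus immediate-early enhancer and promoter and terminated by the SV40 polyadenylation signal. The T7 promoter additionally allows the same fusion transcript to be made by T7 RNA polymerase, for example for in vitro transcription and translation.

The plasmid is maintained at high copy in E. coli through a ColE1/pUC-type origin, and an f1 origin is also present. A single NeoR/KanR (Tn5 aminoglycoside phosphotransferase) cassette serves both hosts. A bacterial promoter drives kanamycin resistance in E. coli, while the SV40 early promoter and HSV TK poly(A) signal give G418 selection in mammalian cells. The short annotated fragments (RSF ori, truncated HIV-1 LTR, large T antigen, ble, bGH poly(A)) are most likely partial automated matches to backbone sequence rather than functional elements.

DCP2 is the catalytic decapping enzyme that removes the 7-methylguanosine cap from mRNAs, acting in general mRNA turnover and nonsense-mediated decay. The construct was deposited with a study of how DCP1 assembles into active decapping complexes in metazoa. An EGFP-DCP2 fusion of this kind is suited to visualising the protein's subcellular localisation and to GFP-based pull-down or interaction assays, although the record does not state the specific experiments.
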