Addgene plasmid #25031: pT7-EGFP-C1-HsDCP2
Depositing lab: Elisa Izaurralde. Depositing organization: Max Planck Institute for Developmental Biology. Publication: DCP1 forms asymmetric trimers to assemble into active mRNA decapping complexes in metazoa. Tritschler F, Braun JE, Motz C, Igreja C, Haas G, Truffault V, Izaurralde E, Weichenrieder O. Proc Natl Acad Sci U S A. 2009 Dec 22. 106(51):21591-6. 10.1073/pnas.0909871106 PubMed 19966221.
Backbone
  Vector backbone: pEGFP-C1
  Backbone manufacturer: Clontech
  Backbone size w/o insert (bp): 4738
  Vector type: Mammalian Expression
  Selectable markers: Neomycin (select with G418)
Growth in bacteria
  Bacterial resistance: Kanamycin, 50 μg/mL
  Growth temperature: 37°C
  Growth strain: DH5alpha
  Growth instructions: Dh5 alpha or XL1-blue
  Copy number: High Copy
Gene/Insert
  Gene/Insert name: DCP2
  Species: H. sapiens (human)
  Insert size (bp): 1263
  GenBank ID: AY146650
  Entrez Gene: DCP2 (a.k.a. NUDT20)
  Tag / fusion protein: EGFP (N terminal on backbone)
  Cloning method: Restriction Enzyme; 5′ cloning site BglII (not destroyed); 3′ cloning site BamHI (not destroyed)
  Sequencing primers: 5′ EGFP-C; 3′ SV40pA-R
Terms and licenses: Academic/Nonprofit Terms; Industry Terms: Not Available to Industry
How to cite: pT7-EGFP-C1-HsDCP2 was a gift from Elisa Izaurralde (Addgene plasmid # 25031 ; http://n2t.net/addgene:25031 ; RRID:Addgene_25031)
