>Addgene plasmid #25031 | pT7-EGFP-C1-HsDCP2 | addgene partial sequence | sequence record 31079 | 25031 with EGFP-C
CTCGGCATGGNCGAGCTGTACAAGTCCGGACTCAGATCTATGGAGACCAAACGGGTGGAGATTCCCNGCA
GCGTCCTGGACGATCTCTGCAGCCGATTTATTTTGCATATTCCCAGCGAGGAAAGAGACAATGCAATCCG
AGTGTGTTTTCAGATTGAACTTGCCCATTGGTTTTACTTGGATTTCTACATGCAGAACACACCAGGATTA
CCTCAGTGTGGGATAAGAGACTTTGCTAAAGCTGTCTTCAGTCATTGTCCGTTTTTGCTGCCTCAAGGTG
AAGATGTGGAAAAAGTTTTGGATGAATGGAAGGAATATAAAATG
[447 nt withheld, positions 325-771]
GATTCCTCAGACAGTGACAATGGATTTTCCTCAACTGGTAGCACGCCGGCTAAACCCACTGTGGAAAATT
GAGTCGAACCAAATTCCGCCACAGTCAGCAGTTATTTCCTGACGGTTCTCCTGGTGACCAGTGGGTAAAG
CACAGGCACNCT
